Addgene plasmid #231515: pHAGE2-TetO-Salhel-Sox-I
Purpose: Expresses Salpingoeca helianthica full-length Sox-I in mammalian cells, for lentivirus generation
Depositing lab: Ralf Jauch. Depositing organization: University of Hong Kong. Publication: The emergence of Sox and POU transcription factors predates the origins of animal stem cells. Gao Y, Tan DS, Girbig M, Hu H, Zhou X, Xie Q, Yeung SW, Lee KS, Ho SY, Cojocaru V, Yan J, Hochberg GKA, de Mendoza A, Jauch R. Nat Commun. 2024 Nov 14;15(1):9868. doi: 10.1038/s41467-024-54152-x. PubMed 39543096.
Backbone
  Vector backbone: pHAGE2-TetO
  Vector type: Lentiviral
Growth in bacteria
  Bacterial resistance: Ampicillin, 100 μg/mL
  Growth temperature: 37°C
  Growth strain: NEB Stable
  Copy number: High Copy
Gene/Insert
  Gene/Insert name: Sox-I
  Species: Salpingoeca helianthica
  Cloning method: Gene Synthesis
Terms and licenses: Academic/Nonprofit Terms; Industry Terms: Not Available to Industry
How to cite: pHAGE2-TetO-Salhel-Sox-I was a gift from Ralf Jauch (Addgene plasmid # 231515 ; http://n2t.net/addgene:231515 ; RRID:Addgene_231515)
