[The description below was written by a language model from this plasmid's Addgene catalogue record and pLannotate feature annotations shown in this document.]
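Description:
pHAGE2-TetO-Salhel-Sox-I is an HIV-1-derived lentiviral transfer plasmid of about 8.1 kb, built on the pHAGE2-TetO backbone, for producing lentivirus that delivers a tetracycline-regulated transgene into mammalian cells. It is propagated in E. coli through a high-copy ColE1/pUC-type origin and selected with ampicillin via the bla gene. A recombination-deficient strain is recorded for growth, which is usual for plasmids with repeated LTR sequences.

The viral portion contains a 5' LTR, the Ψ packaging signal with an adjoining gag fragment, the Rev response element for Rev-dependent nuclear export of the genomic RNA, and the cPPT/CTS, which aids nuclear import of the reverse-transcribed genome. Downstream sit a WPRE, which enhances transcript stability and expression, and a self-inactivating ΔU3 3' LTR. This LTR carries an embedded loxP site, which would be copied to both ends of the integrated provirus and in principle allows Cre-mediated excision.

Expression is driven by a tetracycline response element with seven tetO repeats fused to a minimal CMV promoter. Transcription therefore depends on a tetracycline-controlled transactivator, which this plasmid does not encode and which must be supplied separately. The payload is a synthesised full-length Sox-I gene from the choanoflagellate Salpingoeca helianthica. The automated annotation recognises only a short stretch of it, labelled as a human SOX15 fragment, most likely reflecting homology in the conserved DNA-binding region rather than a human sequence. No epitope tag, fluorescent reporter or mammalian selection marker is annotated.

The associated publication concerns the emergence of Sox and POU transcription factors before animal stem cells, which is consistent with using the construct to test a non-animal Sox protein in mammalian cells.
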