Features (pLannotate 1.2.2; 27 found; start..end, strand, type, name):
    377..634     +  LTR            5' LTR (truncated): truncated 5' long terminal repeat (LTR) from HIV-1
    681..806     +  misc_feature   HIV-1 Ψ: packaging signal of human immunodeficiency virus type 1
    790..1128    +  CDS            HIV-1 gag (fragment): gag protein from human immunodeficiency virus 1; gag
   1303..1536    +  misc_feature   RRE: The Rev response element (RRE) of HIV-1 allows for Rev-dependent mRNA export from the nucleus to the cytoplasm.
   1913..2013    +  CDS            Rev (fragment): human immunodeficiency virus 1 (HIV-1) Rev protein; rev; enhances nuclear export of unspliced and incompletely spliced viral mRNAs
   2058..2175    +  misc_feature   cPPT/CTS: central polypurine tract and central termination sequence of HIV-1
   2217..2237    -  promoter       SV40 promoter (fragment): SV40 enhancer and early promoter
   2251..2521    +  protein_bind   tetracycline response element: contains seven copies of the tetracycline operator tetO tetracycline repressor TetR
   2532..2549    +  misc_feature   MCS (fragment): pUC18/19 multiple cloning site
   2549..2616    +  promoter       tight TRE promoter (fragment): Tet-responsive promoter PTight, consisting of seven tet operator sequences followed by the minimal CMV promoter
   3066..3329    +  CDS            SOX15 (fragment): SOX15_HUMAN - Also known as SOX12, SOX20, SOX26, SOX27. Experimental evidence at protein level: Swiss-Prot protein existence level 1. Transcription factor that binds to DNA at the 5'-AACAATG-3' consensus sequence (By similarity). Acts as a transcriptional activator and repressor (By similarity). Binds synergistically with POU5F1 (OCT3/4) to gene promoters (By similarity). Binds to the FOXK1 promoter and recruits FHL3, resulting in transcriptional activation of FOXK1 which leads to myoblast proliferation (By similarity). Acts as an inhibitor of myoblast differentiation via transcriptional repre
   4465..5053    +  misc_feature   WPRE: woodchuck hepatitis virus posttranscriptional regulatory element
   5106..5125    +  misc_feature   cPPT/CTS (fragment): central polypurine tract and central termination sequence of HIV-1
   5127..5162    +  LTR            3' LTR (ΔU3) (fragment): self-inactivating 3' long terminal repeat (LTR) from HIV-1
   5183..5216    +  protein_bind   loxP: Cre-mediated recombination occurs in the 8-bp core sequence (GCATACAT). Cre recombinase
   5235..5415    +  LTR            5' LTR (truncated): truncated 5' long terminal repeat (LTR) from HIV-1
   5548..5652    +  promoter       AmpR promoter: bla
   5653..6513    +  CDS            AmpR: β-lactamase; bla; confers resistance to ampicillin, carbenicillin, and related antibiotics
   6684..7272    +  rep_origin     ori: high-copy-number ColE1/pMB1/pBR322/pUC origin of replication
   7455..7509    +  CDS            lacI (fragment): lac repressor; lacI; The lac repressor binds to the lac operator to inhibit transcription in E. coli. This inhibition can be relieved by adding lactose or isopropyl-β-D-thiogalactopyranoside (IPTG).
   7515..7608    +  rep_origin     SV40 ori (fragment): SV40 origin of replication
   7633..7670    +  CDS            lacI (fragment): lac repressor; lacI; The lac repressor binds to the lac operator to inhibit transcription in E. coli. This inhibition can be relieved by adding lactose or isopropyl-β-D-thiogalactopyranoside (IPTG).
   7683..7704    +  protein_bind   CAP binding site: CAP binding activates transcription in the presence of cAMP. E. coli catabolite activator protein
   7719..7749    +  promoter       lac promoter: promoter for the E. coli lac operon
   7757..7773    +  protein_bind   lac operator: The lac repressor binds to the lac operator to inhibit transcription in E. coli. This inhibition can be relieved by adding lactose or isopropyl-β-D-thiogalactopyranoside (IPTG). lac repressor encoded by lacI
   7807..7890    +  polyA_signal   SV40 poly(A) signal (fragment): SV40 polyadenylation signal
   8057..329     +  CDS            nef (fragment) (across the origin): NEF_HV1BR - Experimental evidence at protein level: Swiss-Prot protein existence level 1. Extracellular Nef protein targets CD4(+) T-lymphocytes for apoptosis by interacting with CXCR4 surface receptors (PubMed:14990729). From Human immunodeficiency virus type 1 group M subtype B (isolate BRU/LAI) (HIV-1).
>Addgene plasmid #231515 | pHAGE2-TetO-Salhel-Sox-I | addgene full sequence | sequence record 465592 | Addgene NGS Result
TGGAAGGGCTAATTCACTCCCAAAGAAGACAAGATATCCTTGATCTGTGGATCTACCACACACAAGGCTA
CTTCCCTGATTAGCAGAACTACACACCAGGGCCAGGGGTCAGATATCCACTGACCTTTGGATGGTGCTAC
AAGCTAGTACCAGTTGAGCCAGATAAGGTAGAAGAGGCCAATAAAGGAGAGAACACCAGCTTGTTACACC
CTGTGAGCCTGCATGGGATGGATGACCCGGAGAGAGAAGTGTTAGAGTGGAGGTTTGACAGCCGCCTAGC
ATTTCATCACGTGGCCCGAGAGCTGCATCCGGAGTACTTCAAGAACTGCTGATATCGAGCTTGCTACAAG
GGACTTTCCGCTGGGGACTTTCCAGGGAGGCGTGGCCTGGGCGGGACTGGGGAGTGGCGAGCCCTCAGAT
CCTGCATATAAGCAGCTGCTTTTTGCCTGTACTGGGTCTCTCTGGTTAGACCAGATCTGAGCCTGGGAGC
TCTCTGGCTAACTAGGGAACCCACTGCTTAAGCCTCAATAAAGCTTGCCTTGAGTGCTTCAAGTAGTGTG
TGCCCGTCTGTTGTGTGACTCTGGTAACTAGAGATCCCTCAGACCCTTTTAGTCAGTGTGGAAAATCTCT
AGCAGTGGCGCCCGAACAGGGACTTGAAAGCGAAAGGGAAACCAGAGGAGCTCTCTCGACGCAGGACTCG
GCTTGCTGAAGCGCGCACGGCAAGAGGCGAGGGGCGGCGACTGGTGAGTACGCCAAAAATTTTGACTAGC
GGAGGCTAGAAGGAGAGAGATGGGTGCGAGAGCGTCAGTATTAAGCGGGGGAGAATTAGATCGCGATGGG
AAAAAATTCGGTTAAGGCCAGGGGGAAAGAAAAAATATAAATTAAAACATATAGTATGGGCAAGCAGGGA
GCTAGAACGATTCGCAGTTAATCCTGGCCTGTTAGAAACATCAGAAGGCTGTAGACAAATACTGGGACAG
CTACAACCATCCCTTCAGACAGGATCAGAAGAACTTAGATCATTATATAATACAGTAGCAACCCTCTATT
GTGTGCATCAAAGGATAGAGATAAAAGACACCAAGGAAGCTTTAGACAAGATAGAGGAAGAGCAAAACAA
AAGTAAGACCACCGCACAGCAAGCGGCCGGCCGCTGATCTTCAGACCTGGAGGAGGAGATATGAGGGACA
ATTGGAGAAGTGAATTATATAAATATAAAGTAGTAAAAATTGAACCATTAGGAGTAGCACCCACCAAGGC
AAAGAGAAGAGTGGTGCAGAGAGAAAAAAGAGCAGTGGGAATAGGAGCTTTGTTCCTTGGGTTCTTGGGA
GCAGCAGGAAGCACTATGGGCGCAGCGTCAATGACGCTGACGGTACAGGCCAGACAATTATTGTCTGGTA
TAGTGCAGCAGCAGAACAATTTGCTGAGGGCTATTGAGGCGCAACAGCATCTGTTGCAACTCACAGTCTG
GGGCATCAAGCAGCTCCAGGCAAGAATCCTGGCTGTGGAAAGATACCTAAAGGATCAACAGCTCCTGGGG
ATTTGGGGTTGCTCTGGAAAACTCATTTGCACCACTGCTGTGCCTTGGAATGCTAGTTGGAGTAATAAAT
CTCTGGAACAGATTTGGAATCACACGACCTGGATGGAGTGGGACAGAGAAATTAACAATTACACAAGCTT
AATACACTCCTTAATTGAAGAATCGCAAAACCAGCAAGAAAAGAATGAACAAGAATTATTGGAATTAGAT
AAATGGGCAAGTTTGTGGAATTGGTTTAACATAACAAATTGGCTGTGGTATATAAAATTATTCATAATGA
TAGTAGGAGGCTTGGTAGGTTTAAGAATAGTTTTTGCTGTACTTTCTATAGTGAATAGAGTTAGGCAGGG
ATATTCACCATTATCGTTTCAGACCCACCTCCCAACCCCGAGGGGACCCGACAGGCCCGAAGGAATAGAA
GAAGAAGGTGGAGAGAGAGACAGAGACAGATCCATTCGATTAGTGAACGGATCTCGACGGTATCGCCGAA
TTCACAAATGGCAGTATTCATCCACAATTTTAAAAGAAAAGGGGGGATTGGGGGGTACAGTGCAGGGGAA
AGAATAGTAGACATAATAGCAACAGACATACAAACTAAAGAATTACAAAAACAAATTACAAAAATTCAAA
ATTTTCGGGTTTATTACAGGGACAGCAGAGATCCAGTTTGGACTAGTCCACACCCTAACTGACACACTCG
AGTTTACCACTCCCTATCAGTGATAGAGAAAAGTGAAAGTCGAGTTTACCACTCCCTATCAGTGATAGAG
AAAAGTGAAAGTCGAGTTTACCACTCCCTATCAGTGATAGAGAAAAGTGAAAGTCGAGTTTACCACTCCC
TATCAGTGATAGAGAAAAGTGAAAGTCGAGTTTACCACTCCCTATCAGTGATAGAGAAAAGTGAAAGTCG
AGTTTACCACTCCCTATCAGTGATAGAGAAAAGTGAAAGTCGAGTTTACCACTCCCTATCAGTGATAGAG
AAAAGTGAAAGTCGAGCTCGGTACCCGGGTCGAGGTAGGCATGTACGGTGGGAGGCCTATATAAGCAGAG
CTCGTTTAGTGAACCGTCAGATCGCCTGGAGACGCCATCCACGCTGTTTTGACCTCCATAGAAGACACCG
GGACCGATCCAGCCTGCGGCCACCACCGGTATGGATAAGGAACCAGCACTCGGCTTTGTCGAATCTGCCA
ATAAAGCATATCCTCTGTTTACTCTGGATGAAATGGCAGCTAGCGTGCTGGATACAGCATCCGCTAGAGA
AAGCCTGGCCGCCTCCGAGCTGCCTGCCAAATCTCCAGCCAGTTTCTCCCTGAAAAGAGGCCACGAAGAG
CTCAGTCAGGACGATGCCTCTCCCTCCAGGGTGCCCACCCATTCCATGGTCGCACCAGCACCAGGTGCTG
CAGGCTCTGGAGGCGGCAGTGAGCCACCATTTGTGCGCAGGCAGCGGGCTAATAGCCTGTGCTTTGGTAA
TTTTACCTCTTCCAACAGAGAGCCAATCGCCAGGCCACTGGTGTCCATCGTGCTGGGTAGTCCTCCTCCA
CCAGAAAAGGCCTCCCACATCAAACGGCCCATGAACGCCTTCATGGTGTGGGCTCAGGAGAGAAGAAGGG
AAGTTAAAATGTGTAATCCTACCCTCCACAATGCTACCATCAGTAGAAGCCTCGGAGAGGAATGGAATGC
CCTGCCTGAGGCAGAGAAGCAGCCATTTGTGGAGAGAGCCAGGGCTCTGAAGGCCGAGCATCAACAAGAA
CACCCAGATTACAAATACAATCCACGGAGAAAACCTAAGCTGGACAACGCTCATACTCTCAGCCCTCTGG
TGACTTCCTCCGTGTGTATGCCTGCTGCAATCAAGACACTCACACCACCTCGGAGAAGGGCCGCCAGCTT
TTCTACTCCTTCTGCTGCTAGATGTGAGAGAGGAGTCGTGGCAGGGTCCAATCTGGCCCAGACTACAAGC
CTGTGTGACGCCATGCTCGATCTGCTCGGACCTACATTCGCCAACCTGACCTCTGCTAACGCACATAATA
TGCCTGGTCTGGTCCCATCCTCTCATCTGCATGACCATGCTAATCGCGATGGTGATACATCCGTGCTGCC
CGCTTTTGATCCCGCTGTTTTCCCTCTCGATGGGTTCATGCCTGAAACTCGGTCCGCCCTCTACGTCATG
GACAATACTACTACAGGGACAACCAACCACCATCATCACAACGCCTACTGCCAGCACCAACACCATCAAC
ACCAGCACCAGCATCATCATCAGCACCATGCCGGCTCCGGAGTGTCTTTCTCTTGCGGGCACATATATCA
TCTGAGCACAAGTCCACGCGCCAGCGGAGCTGGCATGTCTACAAGCGGGTCTAGCGGCGACCTCGCATCT
GCAGCCTCTCTCAGGGTTTGTGGAGCCAATGCCACAGGAGAGGAAAATCCCTGCTGCGGCGGTCTGGGTT
GTGGCGGACGCGGATGTGATGCTGCCATCTTTGCACGGGTTCCTCCTGCAACTCCTTCTAGAACCCTGCA
CACCCGGCCCACACCACCACGCTCCCACCCAGTTCACACCTCTCATGCCCACGTCCGGTCTAACGCATCC
GCCGGCAATCATTCCTTTACACTGGAGAGCCCTAGCAGGTGCCTGGAAAGCCTGCTCATGTCTCAAGCTC
CTGAAACCGCACCAATAACCAACACTGCCACACAGTCTGACGCAACCGCAGCTCACACCCATAATCACGC
AAGAGCCGGAGAGGCAGATGCAACCTGGGAGACAGTGGAGCTGTGTGGAGCTGGCGTTACAAGTGGTATT
GCCATACTCACCGGCAGCGCCCAGCCCAACGCTCCACTGGAGGTCGATGTGGGTATGGTGGATTGGGGTA
CAATTGAACAGCTCCTCGATGTGTGGCCTCTGTAAGTCGACATCGATAGATCCTAATCAACCTCTGGATT
ACAAAATTTGTGAAAGATTGACTGGTATTCTTAACTATGTTGCTCCTTTTACGCTATGTGGATACGCTGC
TTTAATGCCTTTGTATCATGCTATTGCTTCCCGTATGGCTTTCATTTTCTCCTCCTTGTATAAATCCTGG
TTGCTGTCTCTTTATGAGGAGTTGTGGCCCGTTGTCAGGCAACGTGGCGTGGTGTGCACTGTGTTTGCTG
ACGCAACCCCCACTGGTTGGGGCATTGCCACCACCTGTCAGCTCCTTTCCGGGACTTTCGCTTTCCCCCT
CCCTATTGCCACGGCGGAACTCATCGCCGCCTGCCTTGCCCGCTGCTGGACAGGGGCTCGGCTGTTGGGC
ACTGACAATTCCGTGGTGTTGTCGGGGAAATCATCGTCCTTTCCTTGGCTGCTCGCCTGTGTTGCCACCT
GGATTCTGCGCGGGACGTCCTTCTGCTACGTCCCTTCGGCCCTCAATCCAGCGGACCTTCCTTCCCGCGG
CCTGCTGCCGGCTCTGCGGCCTCTTCCGCGTCTTCGCCTTCGCCCTCAGACGAGTCGGATCTCCCTTTGG
GCCGCCTCCCCGCCTGGTACCTTTAAGACCAATGACTTACAAGGCAGCTGTAGATCTTAGCCACTTTTTA
AAAGAAAAGGGGGGACTGGAAGGGCTAATTCACTCCCAACGAAGACAAGATCACCTGCAGGACAGGCGCG
CCATAACTTCGTATAGCATACATTATACGAAGTTATCTGCTTTTTGCTTGTACTGGGTCTCTCTGGTTAG
ACCAGATCTGAGCCTGGGAGCTCTCTGGCTAACTAGGGAACCCACTGCTTAAGCCTCAATAAAGCTTGCC
TTGAGTGCTTCAAGTAGTGTGTGCCCGTCTGTTGTGTGACTCTGGTAACTAGAGATCCCTCAGACCCTTT
TAGTCAGTGTGGAAAATCTCTAGCACCCGGGCGATTAAGGAAAGGGCTAGATCATTCTTGAAGACGAAAG
GGCCTCGTGATACGCCTATTTTTATAGGTTAATGTCATGATAATAATGGTTTCTTAGACGTCAGGTGGCA
CTTTTCGGGGAAATGTGCGCGGAACCCCTATTTGTTTATTTTTCTAAATACATTCAAATATGTATCCGCT
CATGAGACAATAACCCTGATAAATGCTTCAATAATATTGAAAAAGGAAGAGTATGAGTATTCAACATTTC
CGTGTCGCCCTTATTCCCTTTTTTGCGGCATTTTGCCTTCCTGTTTTTGCTCACCCAGAAACGCTGGTGA
AAGTAAAAGATGCTGAAGATCAGTTGGGTGCACGAGTGGGTTACATCGAACTGGATCTCAACAGCGGTAA
GATCCTTGAGAGTTTTCGCCCCGAAGAACGTTTTCCAATGATGAGCACTTTTAAAGTTCTGCTATGTGGC
GCGGTATTATCCCGTGTTGACGCCGGGCAAGAGCAACTCGGTCGCCGCATACACTATTCTCAGAATGACT
TGGTTGAGTACTCACCAGTCACAGAAAAGCATCTTACGGATGGCATGACAGTAAGAGAATTATGCAGTGC
TGCCATAACCATGAGTGATAACACTGCGGCCAACTTACTTCTGACAACGATCGGAGGACCGAAGGAGCTA
ACCGCTTTTTTGCACAACATGGGGGATCATGTAACTCGCCTTGATCGTTGGGAACCGGAGCTGAATGAAG
CCATACCAAACGACGAGCGTGACACCACGATGCCTGTAGCAATGGCAACAACGTTGCGCAAACTATTAAC
TGGCGAACTACTTACTCTAGCTTCCCGGCAACAATTAATAGACTGGATGGAGGCGGATAAAGTTGCAGGA
CCACTTCTGCGCTCGGCCCTTCCGGCTGGCTGGTTTATTGCTGATAAATCTGGAGCCGGTGAGCGTGGGT
CTCGCGGTATCATTGCAGCACTGGGGCCAGATGGTAAGCCCTCCCGTATCGTAGTTATCTACACGACGGG
GAGTCAGGCAACTATGGATGAACGAAATAGACAGATCGCTGAGATAGGTGCCTCACTGATTAAGCATTGG
TAACTGTCAGACCAAGTTTACTCATATATACTTTAGATTGATTTAAAACTTCATTTTTAATTTAAAAGGA
TCTAGGTGAAGATCCTTTTTGATAATCTCATGACCAAAATCCCTTAACGTGAGTTTTCGTTCCACTGAGC
GTCAGACCCCGTAGAAAAGATCAAAGGATCTTCTTGAGATCCTTTTTTTCTGCGCGTAATCTGCTGCTTG
CAAACAAAAAAACCACCGCTACCAGCGGTGGTTTGTTTGCCGGATCAAGAGCTACCAACTCTTTTTCCGA
AGGTAACTGGCTTCAGCAGAGCGCAGATACCAAATACTGTTCTTCTAGTGTAGCCGTAGTTAGGCCACCA
CTTCAAGAACTCTGTAGCACCGCCTACATACCTCGCTCTGCTAATCCTGTTACCAGTGGCTGCTGCCAGT
GGCGATAAGTCGTGTCTTACCGGGTTGGACTCAAGACGATAGTTACCGGATAAGGCGCAGCGGTCGGGCT
GAACGGGGGGTTCGTGCACACAGCCCAGCTTGGAGCGAACGACCTACACCGAACTGAGATACCTACAGCG
TGAGCTATGAGAAAGCGCCACGCTTCCCGAAGGGAGAAAGGCGGACAGGTATCCGGTAAGCGGCAGGGTC
GGAACAGGAGAGCGCACGAGGGAGCTTCCAGGGGGAAACGCCTGGTATCTTTATAGTCCTGTCGGGTTTC
GCCACCTCTGACTTGAGCGTCGATTTTTGTGATGCTCGTCAGGGGGGCGGAGCCTATGGAAAAACGCCAG
CAACGCGGCCTTTTTACGGTTCCTGGCCTTTTGCTGGCCTTTTGCTCACATGTTCTTTCCTGCGTTATCC
CCTGATTCTGTGGATAACCGTATTACCGCCTTTGAGTGAGCTGATACCGCTCGCCGCAGCCGAACGACCG
AGCGCAGCGAGTCAGTGAGCGAGGAAGCGGAAGAGCGCCCAATACGCAAACCGCCTCTCCCCGCGCGTTG
GCCGATTCATTAATGCAGCAAGCTCATGGCTGACTAATTTTTTTTATTTATGCAGAGGCCGAGGCCGCCT
CGGCCTCTGAGCTATTCCAGAAGTAGTGAGGAGGCTTTTTTGGAGGCCTAGGCTTTTGCAAAAAGCTCCC
CGTGGCACGACAGGTTTCCCGACTGGAAAGCGGGCAGTGAGCGCAACGCAATTAATGTGAGTTAGCTCAC
TCATTAGGCACCCCAGGCTTTACACTTTATGCTTCCGGCTCGTATGTTGTGTGGAATTGTGAGCGGATAA
CAATTTCACACAGGAAACAGCTATGACATGATTACGAATTTCACAAATAAAGCATTTTTTTCACTGCATT
CTAGTTGTGGTTTGTCCAAACTCATCAATGTATCTTATCATGTCTGGATCAACTGGATAACTCAAGCTAA
CCAAAATCATCCCAAACTTCCCACCCCATACCCTATTACCACTGCCAATTACCTGTGGTTTCATTTACTC
TAAACCTGTGATTCCTCTGAATTATTTTCATTTTAAAGAAATTGTATTTGTTAAATATGTACTACAAACT
TAGTAGT
